>Addgene plasmid #205490 | pDRF1-GW ymTq2-d11 | addgene full sequence | sequence record 407702 | Addgene NGS Result
CAAGCTTCCTGAAACGGAGAAACATAAACAGGCATTGCTGGGATCACCCATACATCACTCTGTTTTGCCT
GACCTTTTCCGGTAATTTGAAAACAAACCCGGTCTCGAAGCGGAGATCCGGCGATAATTACCGCAGAAAT
AAACCCATACACGAGACGTAGAACCAGCCGCACATGGCCGGAGAAACTCCTGCGAGAATTTCGTAAACTC
GCGCGCATTGCATCTGTATTTCCTAATGCGGCACTTCCAGGCCTCGATCGAGACCGTTTATCCATTGCTT
TTTTGTTGTCTTTTTCCCTCGTTCACAGAAAGTCTGAAGAAGCTATAGTAGAACTATGAGCTTTTTTTGT
TTCTGTTTTCCTTTTTTTTTTTTTTACCTCTGTGGAAATTGTTACTCTCACACTCTTTAGTTCGTTTGTT
TGTTTTGTTTATTCCAATTATGACCGGTGACGAAACGTGGTCGATGGTGGGTACCGCTTATGCTCCCCTC
CATTAGTTTCGATTATATAAAAAGGCCAAATATTGTATTATTTTCAAATGTCCTATCATTATCGTCTAAC
ATCTAATTTCTCTTAAATTTTTTCTCTTTCTTTCCTATAACACCAATAGTGAAAATCTTTTTTTCTTCTA
TATCTACAAAAACTTTTTTTTTCTATCAACCTCGTTGATAAATTTTTTCTTTAACAATCGTTAATAATTA
ATTAATTGGAAAATAACCATTTTTTCTCTCTTTTATACACACATTCAAAAGAAAGAAAAAAAATATACCC
CAGCCTCGACTAGTGCTAGCACTAGTAAGCTTTTAATTAAATGGTTAGTAAAGGTGAAGAATTGTTCACT
GGTGTAGTGCCAATTTTAGTAGAATTAGATGGTGACGTTAACGGTCATAAGTTCTCTGTAAGCGGTGAAG
GTGAAGGTGACGCAACATACGGTAAATTAACTTTGAAATTCATTTGTACTACAGGTAAATTACCAGTTCC
ATGGCCAACTTTGGTTACTACTTTGTCTTGGGGTGTTCAATGTTTCGCTAGATACCCAGATCATATGAAG
CAACATGATTTCTTTAAGTCTGCTATGCCAGAAGGTTACGTTCAAGAAAGAACTATCTTCTTCAAGGATG
ATGGTAACTATAAGACTAGAGCTGAAGTTAAGTTCGAAGGAGATACTTTAGTTAATAGAATTGAATTGAA
GGGTATTGATTTTAAGGAAGATGGTAATATTTTGGGTCATAAGTTGGAATATAATTACTTCTCTGATAAC
GTTTACATTACTGCTGATAAGCAAAAGAACGGTATTAAGGCGAACTTCAAGATTAGACATAACATTGAAG
ATGGTGGTGTTCAATTAGCTGATCATTACCAACAAAACACTCCAATTGGTGACGGTCCAGTTTTGTTGCC
AGATAACCATTACTTGTCTACTCAATCTAAGTTGTCTAAGGATCCAAACGAAAAGAGAGATCATATGGTT
TTGTTGGAATTCGTTACTGCTGCTTAAGCGGCCGCACCCAGCTTTCTTGTACAAAGTGGTGTAGTTAATT
CATGATGGCCGCTGCAGGTCGACCTCGAGGGGGGGCCCGGTACCCAATTCGCCCTATAGTGAGTCGTATT
ACGCGCGGATCCAGCTTTGGACTTCTTCGCCAGAGGTTTGGTCAAGTCTCCAATCAAGGTTGTCGGCTTG
TCTACCTTGCCAGAAATTTACGAAAAGATGGAAAAGGGTCAAATCGTTGGTAGATACGTTGTTGACACTT
CTAAATAAGCGAATTTCTTATGATTTATGATTTTTATTATTAAATAAGTTATAAAAAAAATAAGTGTATA
CAAATTTTAAAGTGACTCTTAGGTTTTAAAACGAAAATTCTTATTCTTGAGTAACTCTTTCCTGTAGGTC
AGGTTGCTTTCTCAGGTATAGCATGAGGTCGCTCTTATTGACCACACCTCTACCGGCATGCCAATTCACT
GGCCGTCGTTTTACAACGTCGTGACTGGGAAAACCCTGGCGTTACCCAACTTAATCGCCTTGCAGCACAT
CCCCCTTTCGCCAGCTGGCGTAATAGCGAAGAGGCCCGCACCGATCGCCCTTCCCAACAGTTGCGCAGCC
TGAATGGCGAATGGCGCCTGATGCGGTATTTTCTCCTTACGCATCTGTGCGGTATTTCACACCGCATAAT
CGGATCGTACTTGTTACCCATCATTGAATTTTGAACATCCGAACCTGGGAGTTTTCCCTGAAACAGATAG
TATATTTGAACCTGTATAATAATATATAGTCTAGCGCTTTACGGAAGACAATGTATGTATTTCGGTTCCT
GGAGAAACTATTGCATCTATTGCATAGGTAATCTTGCACGTCGCATCCCCGGTTCATTTTCTGCGTTTCC
ATCTTGCACTTCAATAGCATATCTTTGTTAACGAAGCATCTGTGCTTCATTTTGTAGAACAAAAATGCAA
CGCGAGAGCGCTAATTTTTCAAACAAAGAATCTGAGCTGCATTTTTACAGAACAGAAATGCAACGCGAAA
GCGCTATTTTACCAACGAAGAATCTGTGCTTCATTTTTGTAAAACAAAAATGCAACGCGAGAGCGCTAAT
TTTTCAAACAAAGAATCTGAGCTGCATTTTTACAGAACAGAAATGCAACGCGAGAGCGCTATTTTACCAA
CAAAGAATCTATACTTCTTTTTTGTTCTACAAAAATGCATCCCGAGAGCGCTATTTTTCTAACAAAGCAT
CTTAGATTACTTTTTTTCTCCTTTGTGCGCTCTATAATGCAGTCTCTTGATAACTTTTTGCACTGTAGGT
CCGTTAAGGTTAGAAGAAGGCTACTTTGGTGTCTATTTTCTCTTCCATAAAAAAAGCCTGACTCCACTTC
CCGCGTTTACTGATTACTAGCGAAGCTGCGGGTGCATTTTTTCAAGATAAAGGCATCCCCGATTATATTC
TATACCGATGTGGATTGCGCATACTTTGTGAACAGAAAGTGATAGCGTTGATGATTCTTCATTGGTCAGA
AAATTATGAACGGTTTCTTCTATTTTGTCTCTATATACTACGTATAGGAAATGTTTACATTTTCGTATTG
TTTTCGATTCACTCTATGAATAGTTCTTACTACAATTTTTTTGTCTAAAGAGTAATACTAGAGATAAACA
TAAAAAATGTAGAGGTCGAGTTTAGATGCAAGTTCAAGGAGCGAAAGGTGGATGGGTAGGTTATATAGGG
ATATAGCACAGAGATATATAGCAAAGAGATACTTTTGAGCAATGTTTGTGGAAGCGGTATTCGCAATATT
TTAGTAGCTCGTTACAGTCCGGTGCGTTTTTGGTTTTTTGAAAGTGCGTCTTCAGAGCGCTTTTGGTTTT
CAAAAGCGCTCTGAAGTTCCTATACTTTCTAGCTAGAGAATAGGAACTTCGGAATAGGAACTTCAAAGCG
TTTCCGAAAACGAGCGCTTCCGAAAATGCAACGCGAGCTGCGCACATACAGCTCACTGTTCACGTCGCAC
CTATATCTGCGTGTTGCCTGTATATATATATACATGAGAAGAACGGCATAGTGCGTGTTTATGCTTAAAT
GCGTACTTATATGCGTCTATTTATGTAGGATGAAAGGTAGTCTAGTACCTCCTGTGATATTATCCCATTC
CATGCGGGGTATCGTATGCTTCCTTCAGCACTACCCTTTAGCTGTTCTATATGCTGCCACTCCTCAATTG
GATTAGTCTCATCCTTCAATGCTATCATTTCCTTTGATATTGGATCGATCCGATGATAAGCTGTCAAACA
TGAGAATTGGGTAATAACTGATATAATTAAATTGAAGCTCTAATTTGTGAGTTTAGTATACATGCATTTA
CTTATAATACAGTTTTTTAGTTTTGCTGGCCGCATCTTCTCAAATATGCTTCCCAGCCTGCTTTTCTGTA
ACGTTCACCCTCTACCTTAGCATCCCTTCCCTTTGCAAATAGTCCTCTTCCAACAATAATAATGTCAGAT
CCTGTAGAGACCACATCATCCACGGTTCTATACTGTTGACCCAATGCGTCTCCCTTGTCATCTAAACCCA
CACCGGGTGTCATAATCAACCAATCGTAACCTTCATCTCTTCCACCCATGTCTCTTTGAGCAATAAAGCC
GATAACAAAATCTTTGTCGCTCTTCGCAATGTCAACAGTACCCTTAGTATATTCTCCAGTAGATAGGGAG
CCCTTGCATGACAATTCTGCTAACATCAAAAGGCCTCTAGGTTCCTTTGTTACTTCTTCTGCCGCCTGCT
TCAAACCGCTAACAATACCTGGGCCCACCACACCGTGTGCATTCGTAATGTCTGCCCATTCTGCTATTCT
GTATACACCCGCAGAGTACTGCAATTTGACTGTATTACCAATGTCAGCAAATTTTCTGTCTTCGAAGAGT
AAAAAATTGTACTTGGCGGATAATGCCTTTAGCGGCTTAACTGTGCCCTCCATGGAAAAATCAGTCAAGA
TATCCACATGTGTTTTTAGTAAACAAATTTTGGGACCTAATGCTTCAACTAACTCCAGTAATTCCTTGGT
GGTACGAACATCCAATGAAGCACACAAGTTTGTTTGCTTTTCGTGCATGATATTAAATAGCTTGGCAGCA
ACAGGACTAGGATGAGTAGCAGCACGTTCCTTATATGTAGCTTTCGACATGATTTATCTTCGTTTCCTGC
ATGTTTTTGTTCTGTGCAGTTGGGTTAAGAATACTGGGCAATTTCATGTTTCTTCAACACTACATATGCG
TATATATACCAATCTAAGTCTGTGCTCCTTCCTTCGTTCTTCCTTCTGTTCGGAGATTACCGAATCAAAA
AAATTTCAAGGAAACCGAAATCAAAAAAAAGAATAAAAAAAAAATGATGAATTGAAAAGCTAATTCTTGA
AGACGAAAGGGCCTCGTGATACGCCTATTTTTATAGGTTAATGTCATGATAATAATGGTTTCTTAGACGT
CAGGTGGCACTTTTCGGGGAAATGTGCGCGGAACCCCTATTTGTTTATTTTTCTAAATACATTCAAATAT
GTATCCGCTCATGAGACAATAACCCTGATAAATGCTTCAATAATATTGAAAAAGGAAGAGTATGAGTATT
CAACATTTCCGTGTCGCCCTTATTCCCTTTTTTGCGGCATTTTGCCTTCCTGTTTTTGCTCACCCAGAAA
CGCTGGTGAAAGTAAAAGATGCTGAAGATCAGTTGGGTGCACGAGTGGGTTACATCGAACTGGATCTCAA
CAGCGGTAAGATCCTTGAGAGTTTTCGCCCCGAAGAACGTTTTCCAATGATGAGCACTTTTAAAGTTCTG
CTATGTGGCGCGGTATTATCCCGTATTGACGCCGGGCAAGAGCAACTCGGTCGCCGCATACACTATTCTC
AGAATGACTTGGTTGAGTACTCACCAGTCACAGAAAAGCATCTTACGGATGGCATGACAGTAAGAGAATT
ATGCAGTGCTGCCATAACCATGAGTGATAACACTGCGGCCAACTTACTTCTGACAACGATCGGAGGACCG
AAGGAGCTAACCGCTTTTTTGCACAACATGGGGGATCATGTAACTCGCCTTGATCGTTGGGAACCGGAGC
TGAATGAAGCCATACCAAACGACGAGCGTGACACCACGATGCCTGTAGCAATGGCAACAACGTTGCGCAA
ACTATTAACTGGCGAACTACTTACTCTAGCTTCCCGGCAACAATTAATAGACTGGATGGAGGCGGATAAA
GTTGCAGGACCACTTCTGCGCTCGGCCCTTCCGGCTGGCTGGTTTATTGCTGATAAATCTGGAGCCGGTG
AGCGTGGGTCTCGCGGTATCATTGCAGCACTGGGGCCAGATGGTAAGCCCTCCCGTATCGTAGTTATCTA
CACGACGGGGAGTCAGGCAACTATGGATGAACGAAATAGACAGATCGCTGAGATAGGTGCCTCACTGATT
AAGCATTGGTAACTGTCAGACCAAGTTTACTCATATATACTTTAGATTGATTTAAAACTTCATTTTTAAT
TTAAAAGGATCTAGGTGAAGATCCTTTTTGATAATCTCATGACCAAAATCCCTTAACGTGAGTTTTCGTT
CCACTGAGCGTCAGACCCCGTAGAAAAGATCAAAGGATCTTCTTGAGATCCTTTTTTTCTGCGCGTAATC
TGCTGCTTGCAAACAAAAAAACCACCGCTACCAGCGGTGGTTTGTTTGCCGGATCAAGAGCTACCAACTC
TTTTTCCGAAGGTAACTGGCTTCAGCAGAGCGCAGATACCAAATACTGTTCTTCTAGTGTAGCCGTAGTT
AGGCCACCACTTCAAGAACTCTGTAGCACCGCCTACATACCTCGCTCTGCTAATCCTGTTACCAGTGGCT
GCTGCCAGTGGCGATAAGTCGTGTCTTACCGGGTTGGACTCAAGACGATAGTTACCGGATAAGGCGCAGC
GGTCGGGCTGAACGGGGGGTTCGTGCACACAGCCCAGCTTGGAGCGAACGACCTACACCGAACTGAGATA
CCTACAGCGTGAGCTATGAGAAAGCGCCACGCTTCCCGAAGGGAGAAAGGCGGACAGGTATCCGGTAAGC
GGCAGGGTCGGAACAGGAGAGCGCACGAGGGAGCTTCCAGGGGGAAACGCCTGGTATCTTTATAGTCCTG
TCGGGTTTCGCCACCTCTGACTTGAGCGTCGATTTTTGTGATGCTCGTCAGGGGGGCGGAGCCTATGGAA
AAACGCCAGCAACGCGGCCTTTTTACGGTTCCTGGCCTTTTGCTGGCCTTTTGCTCACATGTTCTTTCCT
GCGTTATCCCCTGATTCTGTGGATAACCGTATTACCGCCTTTGAGTGAGCTGATACCGCTCGCCGCAGCC
GAACGACCGAGCGCAGCGAGTCAGTGAGCGAGGAAGCGGAAGAGCGCCCAATACGCAAACCGCCTCTCCC
CGCGCGTTGGCCGATTCATTAATGCAGCTGGCACGACAGGTTTCCCGACTGGAAAGCGGGCAGTGAGCGC
AACGCAATTAATGTGAGTTAGCTCACTCATTAGGCACCCCAGGCTTTACACTTTATGCTTCCGGCTCGTA
TGTTGTGTGGAATTGTGAGCGGATAACAATTTCACACAGGAAACAGCTATGACCATGATTACGCCAAGCT
TACCGCATCAGGAAATTGTAAGCGTTAATATTTTGTTAAAATTCGCGTTAAATTTTTGTTAAATCAGCTC
ATTTTTTAACCAATAGGCCGAAATCGGCAAAATCCCTTATAAATCAAAAGAATAGACCGAGATAGGGT
[37 nt withheld, positions 7279-7315]
AAAGAACGTGGACTCCAACGTCAAAGG
[49 nt withheld, positions 7343-7391]
T
[91 nt withheld, positions 7393-7483]
G
[124 nt withheld, positions 7485-7608]
CCATTCGC
Features (pLannotate 1.2.2; 24 found; start..end, strand, type, name):
      3..257     -  CDS            BRP1 (fragment): BRP1_YEAST - Protein predicted: Swiss-Prot protein existence level 4. From Saccharomyces cerevisiae (strain ATCC 204508 / S288c) (Baker's yeast).
    359..375     -  promoter       ARG4 promoter (fragment): S. cerevisiae ARG4
    480..563     +  CDS            YG007_YEAST: Protein predicted: Swiss-Prot protein existence level 4. From Saccharomyces cerevisiae (strain ATCC 204508 / S288c) (Baker's yeast).
    811..1494    +  CDS            mTurquoise2: mTurquoise2 is a basic (constitutively fluorescent) cyan fluorescent protein published in 2012, derived from Aequorea victoria. It is reported to be a rapidly-maturing monomer with very low acid sensitivity.
   1506..1530    -  protein_bind   attB2: mutant version of attB; recombination site for the Gateway® BP reaction BP Clonase™
   1558..1584    +  misc_feature   MCS (fragment): pBluescript multiple cloning site
   1593..1611    -  promoter       T7 promoter: promoter for bacteriophage T7 RNA polymerase
   1612..1755    +  CDS            ADH1 (fragment): ADH1_YEAST - Also known as ADC1. Experimental evidence at protein level: Swiss-Prot protein existence level 1. This isozyme preferentially catalyzes the conversion of primary unbranched alcohols to their corresponding aldehydes. Also shows activity toward secondary alcohols. From Saccharomyces cerevisiae (strain ATCC 204508 / S288c) (Baker's yeast).
   1759..1946    +  terminator     ADH1 terminator: S. cerevisiae ADH1; transcription terminator for the S. cerevisiae alcohol dehydrogenase 1 (ADH1) gene
   1954..2111    +  CDS            lacZα (fragment): LacZα fragment of β-galactosidase; lacZ fragment
   2117..2168    -  misc_feature   bom (fragment): basis of mobility region from pBR322
   2173..2256    +  CDS            RAF1 (fragment): RAF_YEAST - Experimental evidence at transcript level: Swiss-Prot protein existence level 2. Antagonizes transcriptional repression of recombinase FLP by REP1-REP2. May play a role in plasmid partitioning. From Saccharomyces cerevisiae (strain ATCC 204508 / S288c) (Baker's yeast).
   2410..3756    -  rep_origin     2μ ori: yeast 2μ plasmid origin of replication
   3761..3777    -  promoter       tet promoter (fragment): E. coli promoter for tetracycline efflux protein gene
   3867..4670    -  CDS            URA3: orotidine-5'-phosphate decarboxylase, required for uracil biosynthesis; S. cerevisiae URA3; yeast auxotrophic marker, counterselectable with 5-fluoroorotic acid (5-FOA)
   4671..4886    -  promoter       URA3 promoter: S. cerevisiae URA3
   4997..5101    +  promoter       AmpR promoter: bla
   5102..5962    +  CDS            AmpR: β-lactamase; bla; confers resistance to ampicillin, carbenicillin, and related antibiotics
   6133..6721    +  rep_origin     ori: high-copy-number ColE1/pMB1/pBR322/pUC origin of replication
   6904..6996    +  CDS            lacI (fragment): lac repressor; lacI; The lac repressor binds to the lac operator to inhibit transcription in E. coli. This inhibition can be relieved by adding lactose or isopropyl-β-D-thiogalactopyranoside (IPTG).
   7009..7030    +  protein_bind   CAP binding site: CAP binding activates transcription in the presence of cAMP. E. coli catabolite activator protein
   7045..7075    +  promoter       lac promoter: promoter for the E. coli lac operon
   7083..7099    +  protein_bind   lac operator: The lac repressor binds to the lac operator to inhibit transcription in E. coli. This inhibition can be relieved by adding lactose or isopropyl-β-D-thiogalactopyranoside (IPTG). lac repressor encoded by lacI
   7180..7608    -  rep_origin     f1 ori (sequence partly withheld): f1 bacteriophage origin of replication; arrow indicates direction of (+) strand synthesis
