[The description below was written by a language model from this plasmid's Addgene catalogue record and pLannotate feature annotations shown in this document.]
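Description:
pDRF1-GW ymTq2-d11 is a yeast expression plasmid built on the pDRF1-GW backbone, an E. coli/Saccharomyces cerevisiae shuttle vector. In bacteria it is maintained at high copy through a ColE1/pUC-type origin and selected with ampicillin via the β-lactamase gene. In yeast it replicates episomally from the 2μ origin and is selected by uracil prototrophy through the URA3 marker with its own promoter, which also permits counterselection with 5-fluoroorotic acid. An f1 origin, lac promoter/operator elements and lacZα and lacI fragments are carried over from the parental cloning vector.

The insert is ymTq2-d11 (ymTurquoise2-d11), a synthetic coding sequence annotated as the monomeric cyan fluorescent protein mTurquoise2. The names suggest a yeast-adapted version carrying an eleven-residue deletion, but the record does not define either term. The open reading frame is followed by a residual Gateway attB2 site, a polylinker fragment, a short ADH1 coding fragment and the ADH1 terminator, which ends transcription in yeast. The promoter driving the insert is not explicitly annotated. The region upstream of the coding sequence contains only short yeast genomic matches (BRP1 and YG007 fragments), so it appears to be yeast-derived, but its identity is not stated. The cloning sites are also recorded as unknown.

The stated purpose is to express the cyan protein alone as a donor-only control for yAT1.03, which the associated publications describe as a FRET-based ATP sensor for yeast. Such a control is typically used to characterise donor fluorescence in the absence of an acceptor when interpreting sensor readouts in single-cell studies of yeast metabolism.
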