Addgene plasmid #205490: pDRF1-GW ymTq2-d11
Purpose: express ymTq2-d11 as donor control for yAT1.03
Depositing lab: Bas Teusink. Depositing organization: Vrije Universiteit Amsterdam. Publication: A fast method to distinguish between fermentative and respiratory metabolisms in single yeast cells. Luzia L, Battjes J, Zwering E, Jansen D, Melkonian C, Teusink B. iScience. 2023 Dec 21;27(1):108767. doi: 10.1016/j.isci.2023.108767. eCollection 2024 Jan 19. PubMed 38235328.
Backbone
  Vector backbone: pDRF1-GW
  Vector type: Yeast Expression
Growth in bacteria
  Bacterial resistance: Ampicillin, 100 μg/mL
  Growth temperature: 37°C
  Growth strain: DH5alpha
  Copy number: High Copy
Gene/Insert
  Gene/Insert name: ymTq2-d11 (alt name: ymTurquoise2-d11)
  Species: Synthetic
  Cloning method: Restriction Enzyme; 5′ cloning site unknown (unknown if destroyed); 3′ cloning site unknown (unknown if destroyed)
Terms and licenses: Academic/Nonprofit Terms; Industry Terms: Not Available to Industry
Depositor comments: Additional publication for this plasmid: An Improved ATP FRET Sensor For Yeast Shows Heterogeneity During Nutrient Transitions Dennis Botman, Johan H. van Heerden, and Bas Teusink ACS Sensors 2020 5 (3), 814-822 DOI: 10.1021/acssensors.9b02475 https://pubmed.ncbi.nlm.nih.gov/32077276/
How to cite: pDRF1-GW ymTq2-d11 was a gift from Bas Teusink (Addgene plasmid # 205490 ; http://n2t.net/addgene:205490 ; RRID:Addgene_205490)
